>Addgene plasmid #204534 | pcDNA3.1/CALR ins5 (del1-197)-FLAG | addgene full sequence | sequence record 407192 | Addgene NGS Result
GACGGATCGGGAGATCTCCCGATCCCCTATGGTGCACTCTCAGTACAATCTGCTCTGATGCCGCATAGTT
AAGCCAGTATCTGCTCCCTGCTTGTGTGTTGGAGGTCGCTGAGTAGTGCGCGAGCAAAATTTAAGCTACA
ACAAGGCAAGGCTTGACCGACAATTGCATGAAGAATCTGCTTAGGGTTAGGCGTTTTGCGCTGCTTCGCG
ATGTACGGGCCAGATATACGCGTTGACATTGATTATTGACTAGTTATTAATAGTAATCAATTACGGGGTC
ATTAGTTCATAGCCCATATATGGAGTTCCGCGTTACATAACTTACGGTAAATGGCCCGCCTGGCTGACCG
CCCAACGACCCCCGCCCATTGACGTCAATAATGACGTATGTTCCCATAGTAACGCCAATAGGGACTTTCC
ATTGACGTCAATGGGTGGAGTATTTACGGTAAACTGCCCACTTGGCAGTACATCAAGTGTATCATATGCC
AAGTACGCCCCCTATTGACGTCAATGACGGTAAATGGCCCGCCTGGCATTATGCCCAGTACATGACCTTA
TGGGACTTTCCTACTTGGCAGTACATCTACGTATTAGTCATCGCTATTACCATGGTGATGCGGTTTTGGC
AGTACATCAATGGGCGTGGATAGCGGTTTGACTCACGGGGATTTCCAAGTCTCCACCCCATTGACGTCAA
TGGGAGTTTGTTTTGGCACCAAAATCAACGGGACTTTCCAAAATGTCGTAACAACTCCGCCCCATTGACG
CAAATGGGCGGTAGGCGTGTACGGTGGGAGGTCTATATAAGCAGAGCTCTCTGGCTAACTAGAGAACCCA
CTGCTTACTGGCTTATCGAAATTAATACGACTCACTATAGGGAGACCCAAGCTGGCTAGCGTTTAAACTT
AAGCTTGGTACCGAGCTCGGATCCACTAGTCCAGTGTGGTGGAATTCGCCACCATGGACGATTGGGACTT
CCTGCCACCCAAGAAGATAAAGGATCCTGATGCTTCAAAACCGGAAGACTGGGATGAGCGGGCCAAGATC
GATGATCCCACAGACTCCAAGCCTGAGGACTGGGACAAGCCCGAGCATATCCCTGACCCTGATGCTAAGA
AGCCCGAGGACTGGGATGAAGAGATGGACGGAGAGTGGGAACCCCCAGTGATTCAGAACCCTGAGTACAA
GGGTGAGTGGAAGCCCCGGCAGATCGACAACCCAGATTACAAGGGCACTTGGATCCACCCAGAAATTGAC
AACCCCGAGTATTCTCCCGATCCCAGTATCTATGCCTATGATAACTTTGGCGTGCTGGGCCTGGACCTCT
GGCAGGTCAAGTCTGGCACCATCTTTGACAACTTCCTCATCACCAACGATGAGGCATACGCTGAGGAGTT
TGGCAACGAGACGTGGGGCGTAACAAAGGCAGCAGAGAAACAAATGAAGGACAAACAGGACGAGGAGCAG
AGGCTTAAGGAGGAGGAAGAAGACAAGAAACGCAAAGAGGAGGAGGAGGCAGAGGACAATTGTCGGAGGA
TGATGAGGACAAAGATGAGGATGAGGAGGATGAGGAGGACAAGGAGGAAGATGAGGAGGAAGATGTCCCC
GGCCAGGCCAAGGACGAGCTGTAGAGAGGCCTGCCTCCAGGGCTGGACTGAGGCCGACTACAAGGACGAT
GATGACAAGTGAATTCTGCAGATATCCAGCACAGTGGCGGCCGCTCGAGTCTAGAGGGCCCGTTTAAACC
CGCTGATCAGCCTCGACTGTGCCTTCTAGTTGCCAGCCATCTGTTGTTTGCCCCTCCCCCGTGCCTTCCT
TGACCCTGGAAGGTGCCACTCCCACTGTCCTTTCCTAATAAAATGAGGAAATTGCATCGCATTGTCTGAG
TAGGTGTCATTCTATTCTGGGGGGTGGGGTGGGGCAGGACAGCAAGGGGGAGGATTGGGAAGACAATAGC
AGGCATGCTGGGGATGCGGTGGGCTCTATGGCTTCTGAGGCGGAAAGAACCAGCTGGGGCTCTAGGGGGT
ATCCCC
[124 nt withheld, positions 2037-2160]
C
[91 nt withheld, positions 2162-2252]
A
[49 nt withheld, positions 2254-2302]
CCTTTGACGTTGGAGTCCACGTTCTTT
[37 nt withheld, positions 2330-2366]
ACCCTATCTCGGTCTATTCTTTTGATTTATAAGGGATTTTGCCGATTTCGGCCTATTGGTTAAAAAATGA
GCTGATTTAACAAAAATTTAACGCGAATTAATTCTGTGGAATGTGTGTCAGTTAGGGTGTGGAAAGTCCC
CAGGCTCCCCAGCAGGCAGAAGTATGCAAAGCATGCATCTCAATTAGTCAGCAACCAGGTGTGGAAAGTC
CCCAGGCTCCCCAGCAGGCAGAAGTATGCAAAGCATGCATCTCAATTAGTCAGCAACCATAGTCCCGCCC
CTAACTCCGCCCATCCCGCCCCTAACTCCGCCCAGTTCCGCCCATTCTCCGCCCCATGGCTGACTAATTT
TTTTTATTTATGCAGAGGCCGAGGCCGCCTCTGCCTCTGAGCTATTCCAGAAGTAGTGAGGAGGCTTTTT
TGGAGGCCTAGGCTTTTGCAAAAAGCTCCCGGGAGCTTGTATATCCATTTTCGGATCTGATCAAGAGACA
GGATGAGGATCGTTTCGCATGATTGAACAAGATGGATTGCACGCAGGTTCTCCGGCCGCTTGGGTGGAGA
GGCTATTCGGCTATGACTGGGCACAACAGACAATCGGCTGCTCTGATGCCGCCGTGTTCCGGCTGTCAGC
GCAGGGGCGCCCGGTTCTTTTTGTCAAGACCGACCTGTCCGGTGCCCTGAATGAACTGCAGGACGAGGCA
GCGCGGCTATCGTGGCTGGCCACGACGGGCGTTCCTTGCGCAGCTGTGCTCGACGTTGTCACTGAAGCGG
GAAGGGACTGGCTGCTATTGGGCGAAGTGCCGGGGCAGGATCTCCTGTCATCTCACCTTGCTCCTGCCGA
GAAAGTATCCATCATGGCTGATGCAATGCGGCGGCTGCATACGCTTGATCCGGCTACCTGCCCATTCGAC
CACCAAGCGAAACATCGCATCGAGCGAGCACGTACTCGGATGGAAGCCGGTCTTGTCGATCAGGATGATC
TGGACGAAGAGCATCAGGGGCTCGCGCCAGCCGAACTGTTCGCCAGGCTCAAGGCGCGCATGCCCGACGG
CGAGGATCTCGTCGTGACCCATGGCGATGCCTGCTTGCCGAATATCATGGTGGAAAATGGCCGCTTTTCT
GGATTCATCGACTGTGGCCGGCTGGGTGTGGCGGACCGCTATCAGGACATAGCGTTGGCTACCCGTGATA
TTGCTGAAGAGCTTGGCGGCGAATGGGCTGACCGCTTCCTCGTGCTTTACGGTATCGCCGCTCCCGATTC
GCAGCGCATCGCCTTCTATCGCCTTCTTGACGAGTTCTTCTGAGCGGGACTCTGGGGTTCGAAATGACCG
ACCAAGCGACGCCCAACCTGCCATCACGAGATTTCGATTCCACCGCCGCCTTCTATGAAAGGTTGGGCTT
CGGAATCGTTTTCCGGGACGCCGGCTGGATGATCCTCCAGCGCGGGGATCTCATGCTGGAGTTCTTCGCC
CACCCCAACTTGTTTATTGCAGCTTATAATGGTTACAAATAAAGCAATAGCATCACAAATTTCACAAATA
AAGCATTTTTTTCACTGCATTCTAGTTGTGGTTTGTCCAAACTCATCAATGTATCTTATCATGTCTGTAT
ACCGTCGACCTCTAGCTAGAGCTTGGCGTAATCATGGTCATAGCTGTTTCCTGTGTGAAATTGTTATCCG
CTCACAATTCCACACAACATACGAGCCGGAAGCATAAAGTGTAAAGCCTGGGGTGCCTAATGAGTGAGCT
AACTCACATTAATTGCGTTGCGCTCACTGCCCGCTTTCCAGTCGGGAAACCTGTCGTGCCAGCTGCATTA
ATGAATCGGCCAACGCGCGGGGAGAGGCGGTTTGCGTATTGGGCGCTCTTCCGCTTCCTCGCTCACTGAC
TCGCTGCGCTCGGTCGTTCGGCTGCGGCGAGCGGTATCAGCTCACTCAAAGGCGGTAATACGGTTATCCA
CAGAATCAGGGGATAACGCAGGAAAGAACATGTGAGCAAAAGGCCAGCAAAAGGCCAGGAACCGTAAAAA
GGCCGCGTTGCTGGCGTTTTTCCATAGGCTCCGCCCCCCTGACGAGCATCACAAAAATCGACGCTCAAGT
CAGAGGTGGCGAAACCCGACAGGACTATAAAGATACCAGGCGTTTCCCCCTGGAAGCTCCCTCGTGCGCT
CTCCTGTTCCGACCCTGCCGCTTACCGGATACCTGTCCGCCTTTCTCCCTTCGGGAAGCGTGGCGCTTTC
TCATAGCTCACGCTGTAGGTATCTCAGTTCGGTGTAGGTCGTTCGCTCCAAGCTGGGCTGTGTGCACGAA
CCCCCCGTTCAGCCCGACCGCTGCGCCTTATCCGGTAACTATCGTCTTGAGTCCAACCCGGTAAGACACG
ACTTATCGCCACTGGCAGCAGCCACTGGTAACAGGATTAGCAGAGCGAGGTATGTAGGCGGTGCTACAGA
GTTCTTGAAGTGGTGGCCTAACTACGGCTACACTAGAAGAACAGTATTTGGTATCTGCGCTCTGCTGAAG
CCAGTTACCTTCGGAAAAAGAGTTGGTAGCTCTTGATCCGGCAAACAAACCACCGCTGGTAGCGGTGGTT
TTTTTGTTTGCAAGCAGCAGATTACGCGCAGAAAAAAAGGATCTCAAGAAGATCCTTTGATCTTTTCTAC
GGGGTCTGACGCTCAGTGGAACGAAAACTCACGTTAAGGGATTTTGGTCATGAGATTATCAAAAAGGATC
TTCACCTAGATCCTTTTAAATTAAAAATGAAGTTTTAAATCAATCTAAAGTATATATGAGTAAACTTGGT
CTGACAGTTACCAATGCTTAATCAGTGAGGCACCTATCTCAGCGATCTGTCTATTTCGTTCATCCATAGT
TGCCTGACTCCCCGTCGTGTAGATAACTACGATACGGGAGGGCTTACCATCTGGCCCCAGTGCTGCAATG
ATACCGCGAGACCCACGCTCACCGGCTCCAGATTTATCAGCAATAAACCAGCCAGCCGGAAGGGCCGAGC
GCAGAAGTGGTCCTGCAACTTTATCCGCCTCCATCCAGTCTATTAATTGTTGCCGGGAAGCTAGAGTAAG
TAGTTCGCCAGTTAATAGTTTGCGCAACGTTGTTGCCATTGCTACAGGCATCGTGGTGTCACGCTCGTCG
TTTGGTATGGCTTCATTCAGCTCCGGTTCCCAACGATCAAGGCGAGTTACATGATCCCCCATGTTGTGCA
AAAAAGCGGTTAGCTCCTTCGGTCCTCCGATCGTTGTCAGAAGTAAGTTGGCCGCAGTGTTATCACTCAT
GGTTATGGCAGCACTGCATAATTCTCTTACTGTCATGCCATCCGTAAGATGCTTTTCTGTGACTGGTGAG
TACTCAACCAAGTCATTCTGAGAATAGTGTATGCGGCGACCGAGTTGCTCTTGCCCGGCGTCAATACGGG
ATAATACCGCGCCACATAGCAGAACTTTAAAAGTGCTCATCATTGGAAAACGTTCTTCGGGGCGAAAACT
CTCAAGGATCTTACCGCTGTTGAGATCCAGTTCGATGTAACCCACTCGTGCACCCAACTGATCTTCAGCA
TCTTTTACTTTCACCAGCGTTTCTGGGTGAGCAAAAACAGGAAGGCAAAATGCCGCAAAAAAGGGAATAA
GGGCGACACGGAAATGTTGAATACTCATACTCTTCCTTTTTCAATATTATTGAAGCATTTATCAGGGTTA
TTGTCTCATGAGCGGATACATATTTGAATGTATTTAGAAAAATAAACAAATAGGGGTTCCGCGCACATTT
CCCCGAAAAGTGCCACCTGACGTC
Features (pLannotate 1.2.2; 21 found; start..end, strand, type, name):
     28..80      -  misc_feature   bom (fragment): basis of mobility region from pBR322
    235..614     +  enhancer       CMV enhancer: human cytomegalovirus immediate early enhancer
    615..818     +  promoter       CMV promoter: human cytomegalovirus (CMV) immediate early promoter
    814..847     +  LTR            5' LTR (truncated) (fragment): truncated 5' long terminal repeat (LTR) from HIV-1
    863..881     +  promoter       T7 promoter: promoter for bacteriophage T7 RNA polymerase
    943..1527    +  CDS            Calr (fragment): CALR_RAT - Experimental evidence at protein level: Swiss-Prot protein existence level 1. Calcium-binding chaperone that promotes folding, oligomeric assembly and quality control in the endoplasmic reticulum (ER) via the calreticulin/calnexin cycle. This lectin interacts transiently with almost all of the monoglucosylated glycoproteins that are synthesized in the ER. Interacts with the DNA-binding domain of NR3C1 and mediates its nuclear export (By similarity). Involved in maternal gene expression regulation. May participate in oocyte maturation via the regulation of calcium homeostasis (By sim
   1666..1689    +  CDS            3xFLAG (fragment): three tandem FLAG® epitope tags
   1767..1991    +  polyA_signal   bGH poly(A) signal: bovine growth hormone polyadenylation signal
   1995..2016    +  promoter       SV40 promoter (fragment): SV40 enhancer and early promoter
   2037..2465    +  rep_origin     f1 ori (sequence partly withheld): f1 bacteriophage origin of replication; arrow indicates direction of (+) strand synthesis
   2479..2808    +  promoter       SV40 promoter: SV40 enhancer and early promoter
   2875..3666    +  CDS            neo: KKA2_KLEPN - Also known as kan, nptII. Experimental evidence at protein level: Swiss-Prot protein existence level 1. Resistance to kanamycin, neomycin, paromomycin, ribostamycin, butirosin and gentamicin B. From Klebsiella pneumoniae.
   3690..3848    +  CDS            ble (fragment): BLE_KLEPN - Experimental evidence at protein level: Swiss-Prot protein existence level 1. Binding protein with a strong affinity to the bleomycin family of antibiotics. Binds to CL990; an antimitotic-antibiotic compound. From Klebsiella pneumoniae.
   3843..3964    +  polyA_signal   SV40 poly(A) signal: SV40 polyadenylation signal
   4037..4053    -  protein_bind   lac operator: The lac repressor binds to the lac operator to inhibit transcription in E. coli. This inhibition can be relieved by adding lactose or isopropyl-β-D-thiogalactopyranoside (IPTG). lac repressor encoded by lacI
   4061..4091    -  promoter       lac promoter: promoter for the E. coli lac operon
   4106..4127    -  protein_bind   CAP binding site: CAP binding activates transcription in the presence of cAMP. E. coli catabolite activator protein
   4140..4232    -  CDS            lacI (fragment): lac repressor; lacI; The lac repressor binds to the lac operator to inhibit transcription in E. coli. This inhibition can be relieved by adding lactose or isopropyl-β-D-thiogalactopyranoside (IPTG).
   4415..5003    -  rep_origin     ori: high-copy-number ColE1/pMB1/pBR322/pUC origin of replication
   5174..6034    -  CDS            AmpR: β-lactamase; bla; confers resistance to ampicillin, carbenicillin, and related antibiotics
   6035..6139    -  promoter       AmpR promoter: bla
