[The description below was written by a language model from this plasmid's Addgene catalogue record and pLannotate feature annotations shown in this document.]
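Description:
pcDNA3.1/CALR ins5 (del1-197)-FLAG is a 6,170-nt mammalian expression plasmid built on the pcDNA3.1 backbone. It is propagated in E. coli from a high-copy ColE1/pUC-type origin under ampicillin selection (AmpR with its bla promoter). An f1 origin is also present, which permits single-stranded DNA production. For mammalian cells, an SV40 enhancer/early promoter drives the neomycin phosphotransferase gene followed by an SV40 poly(A) signal. This cassette is normally used for G418 selection of stable transfectants, though the record itself states only mammalian expression as the purpose.

The payload is a truncated, mutant form of human calreticulin (CALR). It carries the "ins5" mutation, and "del1-197" presumably denotes removal of residues 1–197, although the record does not spell out the numbering. The insert was introduced by ligation-independent cloning. Expression is driven by the CMV immediate-early enhancer and promoter and terminated by the bovine growth hormone poly(A) signal. A T7 promoter upstream of the insert allows in vitro transcription or serves as a sequencing primer site.

The automated annotation matches only part of the insert, to a rat calreticulin reference entry. This reflects homology rather than species, since the catalogue lists the gene as human. The unannotated stretch before the tag is consistent with an altered C-terminal region that the reference does not cover. The tag is detected as a short fragment of a 3xFLAG feature, the length of a single FLAG epitope, positioned downstream of the CALR sequence.

The associated publication concerns activation of the thrombopoietin receptor by mutant calreticulin in CALR-mutant myeloproliferative neoplasms. The construct is therefore probably a deletion variant for mapping which regions of mutant CALR are needed for that activity, with FLAG enabling detection or immunoprecipitation.
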