Addgene plasmid #204534: pcDNA3.1/CALR ins5 (del1-197)-FLAG
Purpose: Mammalian expression of human CALR ins5 (del1-197)-FLAG
Depositing lab: Norio Komatsu. Depositing organization: Juntendo University. Publication: Activation of the thrombopoietin receptor by mutant calreticulin in CALR-mutant myeloproliferative neoplasms. Araki M, Yang Y, Masubuchi N, Hironaka Y, Takei H, Morishita S, Mizukami Y, Kan S, Shirane S, Edahiro Y, Sunami Y, Ohsaka A, Komatsu N. Blood. 2016 Jan 27. pii: blood-2015-09-671172. 10.1182/blood-2015-09-671172 PubMed 26817954.
Backbone
  Vector backbone: pcDNA3.1
  Vector type: Mammalian Expression
Growth in bacteria
  Bacterial resistance: Ampicillin, 100 μg/mL
  Growth temperature: 37°C
  Growth strain: DH5alpha
  Copy number: High Copy
Gene/Insert
  Gene/Insert name: CALR ins5 (del1-197)-FLAG
  Species: H. sapiens (human)
  Mutation: ins5 (del1-197)
  Entrez Gene: CALR (a.k.a. CALR1, CRT, HEL-S-99n, RO, SSA, cC1qR)
  Cloning method: Ligation Independent Cloning
Terms and licenses: Academic/Nonprofit Terms; Industry Terms: Not Available to Industry
How to cite: pcDNA3.1/CALR ins5 (del1-197)-FLAG was a gift from Norio Komatsu (Addgene plasmid # 204534 ; http://n2t.net/addgene:204534 ; RRID:Addgene_204534)
